Addgene plasmid #216709: pCAG-TSF-TBK1
Purpose: Mammalian expression of TBK1
Depositing lab: James Hurley. Depositing organization: University of California, Berkeley. Publication: A RAB7A phosphoswitch coordinates Rubicon Homology protein regulation of Parkin-dependent mitophagy. Tudorica DA, Basak B, Puerta Cordova AS, Khuu G, Rose K, Lazarou M, Holzbaur ELF, Hurley JH. J Cell Biol. 2024 Jul 1;223(7):e202309015. doi: 10.1083/jcb.202309015. Epub 2024 May 10. PubMed 38728007.
Backbone
  Vector backbone: pCAG
  Vector type: Mammalian Expression
Growth in bacteria
  Bacterial resistance: Ampicillin, 100 μg/mL
  Growth temperature: 37°C
  Growth strain: DH5alpha
  Copy number: Unknown
Gene/Insert
  Gene/Insert name: TBK1
  Species: H. sapiens (human)
  Entrez Gene: TBK1 (a.k.a. FTDALS4, IIAE8, NAK, T2K)
  Tag / fusion protein: TSF (N terminal on insert)
  Cloning method: Unknown
Terms and licenses: Academic/Nonprofit Terms; Industry Terms: Not Available to Industry
How to cite: pCAG-TSF-TBK1 was a gift from James Hurley (Addgene plasmid # 216709 ; http://n2t.net/addgene:216709 ; RRID:Addgene_216709)
