[The description below was written by a language model from this plasmid's Addgene catalogue record and pLannotate feature annotations shown in this document.]
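Description:
pCAG-TSF-TBK1 is a 7.2 kb mammalian expression plasmid built on the pCAG backbone for producing human TBK1 (TANK-binding kinase 1, also known as NAK). It is propagated in E. coli through a high-copy ColE1/pUC-type origin and selected with ampicillin via the β-lactamase gene and its native promoter. The record shows no mammalian selection marker, so the plasmid appears suited to transient transfection. An SV40 origin of replication is present, which can support episomal amplification in cells that express SV40 large T antigen. Short lac promoter/operator and lacI fragments are backbone remnants with no evident role in the design.

Expression is driven by the composite CAG promoter: the cytomegalovirus immediate-early enhancer, the chicken β-actin promoter and a chimeric chicken β-actin/rabbit β-globin intron. Together these give strong, broadly active transcription in mammalian cells. The transcript ends at a rabbit β-globin polyadenylation signal. The small HBB fragments annotated on either side of the open reading frame are most likely β-globin exon sequence belonging to this cassette rather than intended coding parts.

The TBK1 coding sequence carries the N-terminal "TSF" tag. The feature table resolves this into Twin-Strep-tag/Strep-tag II elements followed by a FLAG epitope, immediately upstream of TBK1. The Strep moieties allow affinity capture on Strep-Tactin resin, and FLAG offers an alternative route for purification or for antibody detection. The stated purpose is simply mammalian expression of TBK1. The tag arrangement fits purification of recombinant kinase from mammalian cells for biochemical work, and the associated publication concerns regulation of Parkin-dependent mitophagy.
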