Features (pLannotate 1.2.2; 21 found; start..end, strand, type, name):
      5..384     +  enhancer       CMV enhancer: human cytomegalovirus immediate early enhancer
    386..663     +  promoter       chicken β-actin promoter: No description available
    664..1680    +  intron         chimeric intron: chimera between introns from chicken β-actin and rabbit β-globin
   1678..1734    +  CDS            HBB (fragment): HBB_LEPEU - Experimental evidence at protein level: Swiss-Prot protein existence level 1. Involved in oxygen transport from the lung to the various peripheral tissues. From Lepus europaeus (European hare).
   1776..1793    +  CDS            Twin-Strep-tag (fragment): two Strep-Tag®II moieties connected by a linker for enhanced binding to Strep-Tactin®, an engineered form of streptavidin (Schmidt et al., 2013)
   1830..1852    +  CDS            Strep-Tag II (fragment): peptide that binds Strep-Tactin®, an engineered form of streptavidin
   1860..1883    +  CDS            FLAG: FLAG® epitope tag, followed by an enterokinase cleavage site
   1890..4076    +  CDS            TBK1: TBK1_HUMAN - Also known as NAK From Homo sapiens (Human).
   4108..4185    +  CDS            HBB (fragment): HBB_PONPY - Experimental evidence at transcript level: Swiss-Prot protein existence level 2. Involved in oxygen transport from the lung to the various peripheral tissues. From Pongo pygmaeus (Bornean orangutan).
   4256..4311    +  polyA_signal   β-globin poly(A) signal: rabbit β-globin polyadenylation signal (Gil and Proudfoot, 1987)
   4696..4712    -  protein_bind   lac operator: The lac repressor binds to the lac operator to inhibit transcription in E. coli. This inhibition can be relieved by adding lactose or isopropyl-β-D-thiogalactopyranoside (IPTG). lac repressor encoded by lacI
   4720..4750    -  promoter       lac promoter: promoter for the E. coli lac operon
   4765..4786    -  protein_bind   CAP binding site: CAP binding activates transcription in the presence of cAMP. E. coli catabolite activator protein
   4799..4838    -  CDS            lacI (fragment): lac repressor; lacI; The lac repressor binds to the lac operator to inhibit transcription in E. coli. This inhibition can be relieved by adding lactose or isopropyl-β-D-thiogalactopyranoside (IPTG).
   4845..4867    +  promoter       SV40 promoter (fragment): SV40 enhancer and early promoter
   4891..5026    +  rep_origin     SV40 ori: SV40 origin of replication
   5046..5180    +  polyA_signal   SV40 poly(A) signal: SV40 polyadenylation signal
   5182..5236    -  CDS            lacI (fragment): lac repressor; lacI; The lac repressor binds to the lac operator to inhibit transcription in E. coli. This inhibition can be relieved by adding lactose or isopropyl-β-D-thiogalactopyranoside (IPTG).
   5419..6007    -  rep_origin     ori: high-copy-number ColE1/pMB1/pBR322/pUC origin of replication
   6178..7038    -  CDS            AmpR: β-lactamase; bla; confers resistance to ampicillin, carbenicillin, and related antibiotics
   7039..7143    -  promoter       AmpR promoter: bla
>Addgene plasmid #216709 | pCAG-TSF-TBK1 | addgene full sequence | sequence record 429271 | Addgene NGS Result
GGTCGACATTGATTATTGACTAGTTATTAATAGTAATCAATTACGGGGTCATTAGTTCATAGCCCATATA
TGGAGTTCCGCGTTACATAACTTACGGTAAATGGCCCGCCTGGCTGACCGCCCAACGACCCCCGCCCATT
GACGTCAATAATGACGTATGTTCCCATAGTAACGCCAATAGGGACTTTCCATTGACGTCAATGGGTGGAG
TATTTACGGTAAACTGCCCACTTGGCAGTACATCAAGTGTATCATATGCCAAGTACGCCCCCTATTGACG
TCAATGACGGTAAATGGCCCGCCTGGCATTATGCCCAGTACATGACCTTATGGGACTTTCCTACTTGGCA
GTACATCTACGTATTAGTCATCGCTATTACCATGGTCGAGGTGAGCCCCACGTTCTGCTTCACTCTCCCC
ATCTCCCCCCCCTCCCCACCCCCAATTTTGTATTTATTTATTTTTTAATTATTTTGTGCAGCGATGGGGG
CGGGGGGGGGGGGGGGGCGCGCGCCAGGCGGGGCGGGGCGGGGCGAGGGGCGGGGCGGGGCGAGGCGGAG
AGGTGCGGCGGCAGCCAATCAGAGCGGCGCGCTCCGAAAGTTTCCTTTTATGGCGAGGCGGCGGCGGCGG
CGGCCCTATAAAAAGCGAAGCGCGCGGCGGGCGGGAGTCGCTGCGCGCTGCCTTCGCCCCGTGCCCCGCT
CCGCCGCCGCCTCGCGCCGCCCGCCCCGGCTCTGACTGACCGCGTTACTCCCACAGGTGAGCGGGCGGGA
CGGCCCTTCTCCTCCGGGCTGTAATTAGCGCTTGGTTTAATGACGGCTTGTTTCTTTTCTGTGGCTGCGT
GAAAGCCTTGAGGGGCTCCGGGAGGGCCCTTTGTGCGGGGGGAGCGGCTCGGGGGGTGCGTGCGTGTGTG
TGTGCGTGGGGAGCGCCGCGTGCGGCTCCGCGCTGCCCGGCGGCTGTGAGCGCTGCGGGCGCGGCGCGGG
GCTTTGTGCGCTCCGCAGTGTGCGCGAGGGGAGCGCGGCCGGGGGCGGTGCCCCGCGGTGCGGGGGGGGC
TGCGAGGGGAACAAAGGCTGCGTGCGGGGTGTGTGCGTGGGGGGGTGAGCAGGGGGTGTGGGCGCGTCGG
TCGGGCTGCAACCCCCCCTGCACCCCCCTCCCCGAGTTGCTGAGCACGGCCCGGCTTCGGGTGCGGGGCT
CCGTACGGGGCGTGGCGCGGGGCTCGCCGTGCCGGGCGGGGGGTGGCGGCAGGTGGGGGTGCCGGGCGGG
GCGGGGCCGCCTCGGGCCGGGGAGGGCTCGGGGGAGGGGCGCGGCGGCCCCCGGAGCGCCGGCGGCTGTC
GAGGCGCGGCGAGCCGCAGCCATTGCCTTTTATGGTAATCGTGCGAGAGGGCGCAGGGACTTCCTTTGTC
CCAAATCTGTGCGGAGCCGAAATCTGGGAGGCGCCGCCGCACCCCCTCTAGCGGGCGCGGGGCGAAGCGG
TGCGGCGCCGGCAGGAAGGAAATGGGCGGGGAGGGCCTTCGTGCGTCGCCGCGCCGCCGTCCCCTTCTCC
CTCTCCAGCCTCGGGGCTGTCCGCGGGGGGACGGCTGCCTTCGGGGGGGACGGGGCAGGGCGGGGTTCGG
CTTCTGGCGTGTGACCGGCGGCTCTAGAGCCTCTGCTAACCATGTTCATGCCTTCTTCTTTTTCCTACAG
CTCCTGGGCAACGTGCTGGTTATTGTGCTGTCTCATCATTTTGGCAAAGAATTCCTCGATCGACGGTATC
GATAGCCACCATGGCGGCCTGGTCACACCCGCAGTTCGAGAAAGGTGGAGGTGCCCGAGGTGGATCGGGA
GGTGGATCGTGGAGCCACCCGCAGTTCGAAAAAGGATTCGATTACAAGGATGACGATGACAAGGGTACCA
TGCAGTCTACCTCCAACCATCTCTGGCTCCTCAGTGATATTCTCGGTCAGGGTGCTACAGCTAATGTCTT
TCGGGGACGCCATAAGAAGACCGGCGACCTGTTCGCTATCAAGGTGTTCAACAACATCTCCTTCCTGCGC
CCCGTGGACGTGCAGATGAGGGAGTTCGAAGTGCTGAAGAAGCTGAACCACAAGAACATCGTGAAGCTGT
TCGCTATCGAGGAAGAAACCACCACCCGCCACAAGGTGCTGATCATGGAGTTCTGCCCTTGCGGTTCTCT
GTACACCGTGCTGGAAGAGCCCTCCAACGCCTACGGCCTGCCTGAGTCTGAATTCCTGATCGTGCTGAGG
GACGTGGTGGGCGGAATGAACCACCTGAGAGAAAACGGAATCGTGCACCGTGACATCAAGCCTGGTAACA
TCATGAGAGTGATCGGAGAGGACGGTCAGAGCGTGTACAAGCTGACCGACTTCGGAGCCGCTCGTGAGCT
GGAAGACGACGAACAGTTCGTGAGCCTGTACGGCACCGAAGAGTACCTGCACCCCGACATGTACGAGAGA
GCTGTGCTGCGTAAGGACCACCAGAAGAAGTATGGTGCTACCGTGGACCTGTGGAGCATCGGAGTGACCT
TCTACCACGCTGCTACCGGTTCCCTGCCCTTCCGCCCTTTCGAAGGTCCACGTAGGAACAAGGAAGTGAT
GTACAAGATCATCACCGGCAAGCCTTCTGGAGCTATCAGCGGTGTGCAGAAGGCCGAGAACGGCCCTATC
GACTGGAGCGGAGACATGCCAGTGAGCTGCTCCCTGTCTAGAGGTCTGCAGGTGCTGCTGACCCCTGTGC
TGGCTAACATCCTGGAAGCCGACCAGGAGAAGTGCTGGGGCTTCGACCAGTTCTTCGCCGAAACCAGCGA
CATCCTGCACCGTATGGTCATCCACGTGTTCAGCCTGCAGCAGATGACCGCTCACAAGATCTACATCCAC
TCCTACAACACCGCTACCATCTTCCACGAGCTGGTGTACAAGCAGACCAAGATCATCAGCTCCAACCAGG
AACTGATCTACGAGGGCCGCCGCCTGGTGCTGGAGCCTGGCCGCCTGGCTCAGCACTTCCCAAAGACCAC
CGAAGAGAACCCCATCTTCGTGGTGTCTAGGGAACCACTGAACACCATCGGACTGATCTACGAGAAGATC
AGCCTGCCTAAGGTGCACCCAAGATACGACCTGGACGGAGACGCCTCCATGGCCAAGGCTATCACCGGTG
TGGTGTGCTACGCTTGCCGTATCGCCTCTACCCTGCTGCTGTACCAGGAACTGATGCGCAAGGGTATCAG
GTGGCTGATCGAGCTGATCAAGGACGACTACAACGAAACCGTGCACAAGAAGACCGAGGTGGTCATCACC
CTGGACTTCTGCATCAGGAACATCGAAAAGACCGTGAAGGTGTACGAGAAGCTGATGAAGATCAACCTGG
AGGCCGCTGAACTGGGCGAGATCAGCGACATCCACACCAAGCTGCTGCGCCTGTCTAGCTCCCAGGGAAC
CATCGAAACCAGCCTGCAGGACATCGACAGCAGGCTGTCCCCAGGTGGCTCTCTGGCTGACGCTTGGGCT
CACCAGGAAGGAACCCACCCCAAGGACCGCAACGTGGAGAAGCTGCAGGTGCTGCTGAACTGCATGACCG
AAATCTACTACCAGTTCAAGAAGGACAAGGCTGAGCGCAGGCTGGCCTACAACGAAGAGCAGATCCACAA
GTTCGACAAGCAGAAGCTGTACTACCACGCTACCAAGGCCATGACCCACTTCACCGATGAATGCGTGAAG
AAGTACGAGGCCTTCCTGAACAAGTCCGAAGAGTGGATCAGAAAGATGCTGCACCTGCGTAAGCAGCTGC
TGAGCCTGACCAACCAGTGCTTCGACATCGAAGAGGAAGTGTCCAAGTACCAGGAGTACACCAACGAACT
GCAGGAAACCCTGCCCCAGAAGATGTTCACCGCTTCTAGCGGCATCAAGCACACCATGACCCCAATCTAC
CCCTCCTCTAACACCCTGGTGGAAATGACCCTGGGCATGAAGAAGCTGAAGGAGGAAATGGAGGGAGTGG
TGAAGGAACTGGCCGAGAACAACCACATTCTGGAAAGATTCGGTAGCCTGACTATGGATGGCGGTCTGCG
TAATGTGGACTGTCTCCCCGGGTGATATCTTAATTAATTAACTCGAGGAATTCACTCCTCAGGTGCAGGC
TGCCTATCAGAAGGTGGTGGCTGGTGTGGCCAATGCCCTGGCTCACAAATACCACTGAGATCTTTTTCCC
TCTGCCAAAAATTATGGGGACATCATGAAGCCCCTTGAGCATCTGACTTCTGGCTAATAAAGGAAATTTA
TTTTCATTGCAATAGTGTGTTGGAATTTTTTGTGTCTCTCACTCGGAAGGACATATGGGAGGGCAAATCA
TTTAAAACATCAGAATGAGTATTTGGTTTAGAGTTTGGCAACATATGCCCATATGCTGGCTGCCATGAAC
AAAGGTTGGCTATAAAGAGGTCATCAGTATATGAAACAGCCCCCTGCTGTCCATTCCTTATTCCATAGAA
AAGCCTTGACTTGAGGTTAGATTTTTTTTATATTTTGTTTTGTGTTATTTTTTTCTTTAACATCCCTAAA
ATTTTCCTTACATGTTTTACTAGCCAGATTTTTCCTCCTCTCCTGACTACTCCCAGTCATAGCTGTCCCT
CTTCTCTTATGGAGATCCCTCGACCTGCAGCCCAAGCTTGGCGTAATCATGGTCATAGCTGTTTCCTGTG
TGAAATTGTTATCCGCTCACAATTCCACACAACATACGAGCCGGAAGCATAAAGTGTAAAGCCTGGGGTG
CCTAATGAGTGAGCTAACTCACATTAATTGCGTTGCGCTCACTGCCCGCTTTCCAGTCGGGAAACCTGTC
GTGCCAGCGGATCCGCATCTCAATTAGTCAGCAACCATAGTCCCGCCCCTAACTCCGCCCATCCCGCCCC
TAACTCCGCCCAGTTCCGCCCATTCTCCGCCCCATGGCTGACTAATTTTTTTTATTTATGCAGAGGCCGA
GGCCGCCTCGGCCTCTGAGCTATTCCAGAAGTAGTGAGGAGGCTTTTTTGGAGGCCTAGGCTTTTGCAAA
AAGCTAACTTGTTTATTGCAGCTTATAATGGTTACAAATAAAGCAATAGCATCACAAATTTCACAAATAA
AGCATTTTTTTCACTGCATTCTAGTTGTGGTTTGTCCAAACTCATCAATGTATCTTATCATGTCTGGATC
CGCTGCATTAATGAATCGGCCAACGCGCGGGGAGAGGCGGTTTGCGTATTGGGCGCTCTTCCGCTTCCTC
GCTCACTGACTCGCTGCGCTCGGTCGTTCGGCTGCGGCGAGCGGTATCAGCTCACTCAAAGGCGGTAATA
CGGTTATCCACAGAATCAGGGGATAACGCAGGAAAGAACATGTGAGCAAAAGGCCAGCAAAAGGCCAGGA
ACCGTAAAAAGGCCGCGTTGCTGGCGTTTTTCCATAGGCTCCGCCCCCCTGACGAGCATCACAAAAATCG
ACGCTCAAGTCAGAGGTGGCGAAACCCGACAGGACTATAAAGATACCAGGCGTTTCCCCCTGGAAGCTCC
CTCGTGCGCTCTCCTGTTCCGACCCTGCCGCTTACCGGATACCTGTCCGCCTTTCTCCCTTCGGGAAGCG
TGGCGCTTTCTCATAGCTCACGCTGTAGGTATCTCAGTTCGGTGTAGGTCGTTCGCTCCAAGCTGGGCTG
TGTGCACGAACCCCCCGTTCAGCCCGACCGCTGCGCCTTATCCGGTAACTATCGTCTTGAGTCCAACCCG
GTAAGACACGACTTATCGCCACTGGCAGCAGCCACTGGTAACAGGATTAGCAGAGCGAGGTATGTAGGCG
GTGCTACAGAGTTCTTGAAGTGGTGGCCTAACTACGGCTACACTAGAAGAACAGTATTTGGTATCTGCGC
TCTGCTGAAGCCAGTTACCTTCGGAAAAAGAGTTGGTAGCTCTTGATCCGGCAAACAAACCACCGCTGGT
AGCGGTGGTTTTTTTGTTTGCAAGCAGCAGATTACGCGCAGAAAAAAAGGATCTCAAGAAGATCCTTTGA
TCTTTTCTACGGGGTCTGACGCTCAGTGGAACGAAAACTCACGTTAAGGGATTTTGGTCATGAGATTATC
AAAAAGGATCTTCACCTAGATCCTTTTAAATTAAAAATGAAGTTTTAAATCAATCTAAAGTATATATGAG
TAAACTTGGTCTGACAGTTACCAATGCTTAATCAGTGAGGCACCTATCTCAGCGATCTGTCTATTTCGTT
CATCCATAGTTGCCTGACTCCCCGTCGTGTAGATAACTACGATACGGGAGGGCTTACCATCTGGCCCCAG
TGCTGCAATGATACCGCGAGACCCACGCTCACCGGCTCCAGATTTATCAGCAATAAACCAGCCAGCCGGA
AGGGCCGAGCGCAGAAGTGGTCCTGCAACTTTATCCGCCTCCATCCAGTCTATTAATTGTTGCCGGGAAG
CTAGAGTAAGTAGTTCGCCAGTTAATAGTTTGCGCAACGTTGTTGCCATTGCTACAGGCATCGTGGTGTC
ACGCTCGTCGTTTGGTATGGCTTCATTCAGCTCCGGTTCCCAACGATCAAGGCGAGTTACATGATCCCCC
ATGTTGTGCAAAAAAGCGGTTAGCTCCTTCGGTCCTCCGATCGTTGTCAGAAGTAAGTTGGCCGCAGTGT
TATCACTCATGGTTATGGCAGCACTGCATAATTCTCTTACTGTCATGCCATCCGTAAGATGCTTTTCTGT
GACTGGTGAGTACTCAACCAAGTCATTCTGAGAATAGTGTATGCGGCGACCGAGTTGCTCTTGCCCGGCG
TCAATACGGGATAATACCGCGCCACATAGCAGAACTTTAAAAGTGCTCATCATTGGAAAACGTTCTTCGG
GGCGAAAACTCTCAAGGATCTTACCGCTGTTGAGATCCAGTTCGATGTAACCCACTCGTGCACCCAACTG
ATCTTCAGCATCTTTTACTTTCACCAGCGTTTCTGGGTGAGCAAAAACAGGAAGGCAAAATGCCGCAAAA
AAGGGAATAAGGGCGACACGGAAATGTTGAATACTCATACTCTTCCTTTTTCAATATTATTGAAGCATTT
ATCAGGGTTATTGTCTCATGAGCGGATACATATTTGAATGTATTTAGAAAAATAAACAAATAGGGGTTCC
GCGCACATTTCCCCGAAAAGTGCCACCTG
